>Addgene plasmid #154748 | pEPYC1CB0509 | addgene full sequence | sequence record 318550 | Addgene NGS Result
AGCGGGCCGGGAGGGTTCGAGAAGGGGGGGCACCCCCCTTCGGCGTGCGCGGTCACGCGCACAGGGCGCA
GCCCTGGTTAAAAACAAGGTTTATAAATATTGGTTTAAAAGCAGGTTAAAAGACAGGTTAGCGGTGGCCG
AAAAACGGGCGGAAACCCTTGCAAATGCTGGATTTTCTGCCTGTGGACAGCCCCTCAAATGTCAATAGGT
GCGCCCCTCATCTGTCAGCACTCTGCCCCTCAAGTGTCAAGGATCGCGCCCCTCATCTGTCAGTAGTCGC
GCCCCTCAAGTGTCAATACCGCAGGGCACTTATCCCCAGGCTTGTCCACATCATCTGTGGGAAACTCGCG
TAAAATCAGGCGTTTTCGCCGATTTGCGAGGCTGGCCAGCTCCACGTCGCCGGCCGAAATCGAGCCTGCC
CCTCATCTGTCAACGCCGCGCCGGGTGAGTCGGCCCCTCAAGTGTCAACGTCCGCCCCTCATCTGTCAGT
GAGGGCCAAGTTTTCCGCGAGGTATCCACAACGCCGGCGGCCGCGGTGTCTCGCACACGGCTTCGACGGC
GTTTCTGGCGCGTTTGCAGGGCCATAGACGGCCGCCAGCCCAGCGGCGAGGGCAACCAGCCCGGTGAGCG
TCGCAAAGGAGATCCTGATCTGACTGATGGGCTGCCTGTATCGAGTGGTGATTTTGTGCCGAGCTGCCGG
TCGGGGAGCTGTTGGCTGGCTGGTGGCAGGATATATTGTGGTGTAAACAAATTGACGCTTAGACAACTTA
ATAACACATTGCGGACGTTTTTAATGTACTGGGGTGGATGCAGTGGGCCCCACTCTGTGAAGACAATGCC
GAATTCGGATCCGGAGGGAGGCGTGTCGTTTTAGTGAGGAACCACGTCTACAACTGACGTAAGGGATGAC
GCACAAGCAAGTGGATTCTCTCTGCCGACAGTGGTCCCAAACTATATAAGGTTTTGCTATTCATTGAAAG
CAGTAGTGACTGATTTGTATATATACTGTATTTTTACAACAATTACCAACAACAACAAACAACAAACAAC
ATTACAATTACTATTTACAATTACAATGGAGGACGCCAAAAACATAAAGAAAGGCCCGGCGCCATTCTAT
CCGCTGGAAGATGGAACCGCTGGAGAGCAACTGCATAAGGCTATGAAGAGATACGCCCTGGTTCCTGGAA
CAATTGCTTTTACAGATGCACATATCGAGGTGGACATCACTTACGCTGAGTACTTCGAAATGTCCGTTCG
GTTGGCAGAAGCTATGAAACGATATGGGCTGAATACAAATCACAGAATCGTCGTATGCAGTGAAAACTCT
CTTCAATTCTTTATGCCGGTGTTGGGCGCGTTATTTATCGGAGTTGCAGTTGCGCCCGCGAACGACATTT
ATAATGAACGTGAATTGCTCAACAGTATGGGCATTTCGCAGCCTACCGTGGTGTTCGTTTCCAAAAAGGG
GTTGCAAAAAATTTTGAACGTGCAAAAAAAGCTCCCAATCATCCAAAAAATTATTATCATGGATTCTAAA
ACGGATTACCAGGGATTTCAGTCGATGTACACGTTCGTCACATCTCATCTACCTCCCGGTTTTAATGAAT
ACGATTTTGTGCCAGAGTCCTTCGATAGGGACAAGACAATTGCACTGATCATGAACTCCTCTGGATCTAC
TGGTCTGCCTAAAGGTGTCGCTCTGCCTCATAGAACTGCCTGCGTGAGATTCTCGCATGCCAGAGATCCT
ATTTTTGGCAATCAAATCATTCCGGATACTGCGATTTTAAGTGTTGTTCCATTCCATCACGGTTTTGGAA
TGTTTACTACACTCGGATATTTGATATGTGGATTTCGAGTCGTCTTAATGTATAGATTTGAAGAAGAACT
GTTTCTGAGGAGCCTTCAGGATTACAAGATTCAAAGTGCGCTGCTGGTGCCAACCCTATTCTCCTTCTTC
GCCAAAAGCACTCTGATTGACAAATACGATTTATCTAATTTACACGAAATTGCTTCTGGTGGCGCTCCCC
TCTCTAAGGAAGTCGGGGAAGCGGTTGCCAAGAGGTTCCATCTGCCAGGTATCAGGCAAGGATATGGGCT
CACTGAGACTACATCAGCTATTCTGATTACACCCGAGGGGGATGATAAACCGGGCGCGGTCGGTAAAGTT
GTTCCATTTTTTGAAGCGAAGGTTGTGGATCTGGATACCGGGAAAACGCTGGGCGTTAATCAAAGAGGCG
AACTGTGTGTGAGAGGTCCTATGATTATGTCCGGTTATGTAAACAATCCGGAAGCGACCAACGCCTTGAT
TGACAAGGATGGATGGCTACATTCTGGAGACATAGCTTACTGGGACGAGGACGAACACTTCTTCATCGTT
GACCGCCTGAAGTCTCTGATTAAGTACAAAGGCTATCAGGTGGCTCCCGCTGAATTGGAATCCATCTTGC
TCCAACACCCCAACATCTTCGACGCAGGTGTCGCAGGTCTGCCCGACGATGACGCCGGTGAACTTCCCGC
CGCCGTTGTTGTTTTGGAGCACGGAAAGACGATGACGGAAAAAGAGATCGTGGATTACGTCGCCAGTCAA
GTAACAACCGCGAAAAAGTTGCGCGGAGGAGTTGTGTTTGTGGACGAAGTACCGAAAGGTCTTACCGGAA
AACTCGACGCAAGAAAAATCAGAGAGATCCTCATAAAGGCCAAGAAGGGCGGAAAGATCGCCGTGGGTTC
GGATTATAAGGACCATGACGGAGACTATAAGGACCATGACCTCGACGCTGCAGCAGCGGATTATAAGGAC
GATGACGATAAGTGAGCTTGTCCTGCTTTAATGAGATATGCGAGAAGCCTATGATCGCATGATATTTGCT
TTCAATTCTGTTGTGCACGTTGTAAAAAACCTGAGCATGTGTAGCTCAGATCCTTACCGCCGGTTTCGGT
TCATTCTAATGAATATATCACCCGTTACTATCGTATTTTTATGAATAATATTCTCCGTTCAATTTACTGA
TTGTACCCTACTACTTATATGTACAATATTAAAATGAAAACAATATATTGTGCTGAATAGGTTTATAGCG
ACATCTATGATAGAGCGCCACAATAACAAACAATTGCGTTTTATTATTACAAATCCAATTTTAAAAAAAG
CGGCAGAACCGGTCAAACCTAAAAGACTGATTACATAAATCTTATTCAAATTTCAAAAGTGCCCCAGGGG
CTAGTATCTACGACACACCGAGCGGCGAACTAATAACGCTCACTGAAGGGAACTCCGGTTCCCCGCCGGC
GCGCATGGGTGAGATTCCTTGAAGTTGAGTATTGGCCGTCCGCTCTACCGAAAGTTACGGGCACCATTCA
ACCCGGTCCAGCACGGCGGCCGGGTAACCGACTTGCTGCCCCGAGAATTATGCAGCATTTTTTTGGTGTA
TGTGGGCCCCAAATGAAGTGCAGGTCAAACCTTGACAGTGACGACAAATCGTTGGGCGGGTCCAGGGCGA
ATTTTGCGACAACATGTCGAGGCTCAGCAGGACCGCTGCAATTGTCTTCTGCACGAAGTGGTTTAAACTA
TCAGTGTTTGACAGGATATATTGGCGGGTAAACCTAAGAGAAAAGAGCGTTTATTAGAATAATCGGATAT
TTAAAAGGGCGTGAAAAGGTTTATCCGTTCGTCCATTTGTATGTGCATGCCAACCACAGGGTTCCCCAGA
TCAGGCGCTGGCTGCTGAACCCCCAGCCGGAACTGACCCCACAAGGCCCTAGCGTTTGCAATGCACCAGG
TCATCATTGACCCAGGCGTGTTCCACCAGGCCGCTGCCTCGCAACTCTTCGCAGGCTTCGCCGACCTGCT
CGCGCCACTTCTTCACGCGGGTGGAATCCGATCCGCACATGAGGCGGAAGGTTTCCAGCTTGAGCGGGTA
CGGCTCCCGGTGCGAGCTGAAATAGTCGAACATCCGTCGGGCCGTCGGCGACAGCTTGCGGTACTTCTCC
CATATGAATTTCGTGTAGTGGTCGCCAGCAAACAGCACGACGATTTCCTCGTCGATCAGGACCTGGCAAC
GGGACGTTTTCTTGCCACGGTCCAGGACGCGGAAGCGGTGCAGCAGCGACACCGATTCCAGGTGCCCAAC
GCGGTCGGACGTGAAGCCCATCGCCGTCGCCTGTAGGCGCGACAGGCATTCCTCGGCCTTCGTGTAATAC
CGGCCATTGATCGACCAGCCCAGGTCCTGGCAAAGCTCGTAGAACGTGAAGGTGATCGGCTCGCCGATAG
GGGTGCGCTTCGCGTACTCCAACACCTGCTGCCACACCAGTTCGTCATCGTCGGCCCGCAGCTCGACGCC
GGTGTAGGTGATCTTCACGTCCTTGTTGACGTGGAAAATGACCTTGTTTTGCAGCGCCTCGCGCGGGATT
TTCTTGTTGCGCGTGGTGAACAGGGCAGAGCGGGCCGTGTCGTTTGGCATCGCTCGCATCGTGTCCGGCC
ACGGCGCAATATCGAACAAGGAAAGCTGCATTTCCTTGATCTGCTGCTTCGTGTGTTTCAGCAACGCGGC
CTGCTTGGCCTCGCTGACCTGTTTTGCCAGGTCCTCGCCGGCGGTTTTTCGCTTCTTGGTCGTCATAGTT
CCTCGCGTGTCGATGGTCATCGACTTCGCCAAACCTGCCGCCTCCTGTTCAAGACGACGCGAACGCTCCA
CGGCGGCCGATGGCGCGGGCAGGGCAGGGGGAGCCAGTTGCACGCTGTCGCGCTCGATCTTGGCCGTAGC
TTGCTGGACCATCGAGCCGACGGACTGGAAGGTTTCGCGGGGCGCACGCATGACGGTGCGGCTTGCGATG
GTTTCGGCATCCTCGGCGGAAAACCCCGCGTCGATCAGTTCTTGCCTGTATGCCTTCCGGTCAAACGTCC
GATTCATTCACCCTCCTTGCGGGATTGCCCCGACTCACGCCGGGGCAATGTGCCCTTATTCCTGATTTGA
CCCGCCTGGTGCCTTGGTGTCCAGATAATCCACCTTATCGGCAATGAAGTCGGTCCCGTAGACCGTCTGG
CCGTCCTTCTCGTACTTGGTATTCCGAATCTTGCCCTGCACGAATACCAGCGACCCCTTGCCCAAATACT
TGCCGTGGGCCTCGGCCTGAGAGCCAAAACACTTGATGCGGAAGAAGTCGGTGCGCTCCTGCTTGTCGCC
GGCATCGTTGCGCCACATCTAGGATCTGCCAGGAACCGTAAAAAGGCCGCGTTGCTGGCGTTTTTCCATA
GGCTCCGCCCCCCTGACGAGCATCACAAAAATCGACGCTCAAGTCAGAGGTGGCGAAACCCGACAGGACT
ATAAAGATACCAGGCGTTTCCCCCTGGAAGCTCCCTCGTGCGCTCTCCTGTTCCGACCCTGCCGCTTACC
GGATACCTGTCCGCCTTTCTCCCTTCGGGAAGCGTGGCGCTTTCTCATAGCTCACGCTGTAGGTATCTCA
GTTCGGTGTAGGTCGTTCGCTCCAAGCTGGGCTGTGTGCACGAACCCCCCGTTCAGCCCGACCGCTGCGC
CTTATCCGGTAACTATCGTCTTGAGTCCAACCCGGTAAGACACGACTTATCGCCACTGGCAGCAGCCACT
GGTAACAGGATTAGCAGAGCGAGGTATGTAGGCGGTGCTACAGAGTTCTTGAAGTGGTGGCCTAACTACG
GCTACACTAGAAGAACAGTATTTGGTATCTGCGCTCTGCTGAAGCCAGTTACCTTCGGAAAAAGAGTTGG
TAGCTCTTGATCCGGCAAACAAACCACCGCTGGTAGCGGTGGTTTTTTTGTTTGCAAGCAGCAGATTACG
CGCAGAAAAAAAGGATCTCAAGAAGATCCTTTGATCTTTTCTACGGGGTCTGACGCTCAGTGGAACGAAA
ACTCACGTTAAGGGATTTTGGTCATGAGATTATCAAAAAGGATCTTCACCTAGATCCTTTTAAATTAAAA
ATGAAGTTTTAAATCAATCTAAAGTATATATGAGTAAACTTGGTCTGACAGTTACCAATGCTTAATCAGT
GAGGCACCTATCTCAGCGATCTGTCTATTTCGTTCATCCATAGTTGCCTGACTCCCCGTCGTGTAGATAA
CTACGATACGGGAGGGCTTACCATCTGGCCCCAGTGCTGCAATGATACCGCGAGAACCACGCTCACCGGC
TCCAGATTTATCAGCAATAAACCAGCCAGCCGGAAGGGCCGAGCGCAGAAGTGGTCCTGCAACTTTATCC
GCCTCCATCCAGTCTATTAATTGTTGCCGGGAAGCTAGAGTAAGTAGTTCGCCAGTTAATAGTTTGCGCA
ACGTTGTTGCCATTGCTACAGGCATCGTGGTGTCACGCTCGTCGTTTGGTATGGCTTCATTCAGCTCCGG
TTCCCAACGATCAAGGCGAGTTACATGATCCCCCATGTTGTGCAAAAAAGCGGTTAGCTCCTTCGGTCCT
CCGATCGTTGTCAGAAGTAAGTTGGCCGCAGTGTTATCACTCATGGTTATGGCAGCACTGCATAATTCTC
TTACTGTCATGCCATCCGTAAGATGCTTTTCTGTGACTGGTGAGTACTCAACCAAGTCATTCTGAGAATA
GTGTATGCGGCGACCGAGTTGCTCTTGCCCGGCGTCAATACGGGATAATACCGCGCCACATAGCAGAACT
TTAAAAGTGCTCATCATTGGAAAACGTTCTTCGGGGCGAAAACTCTCAAGGATCTTACCGCTGTTGAGAT
CCAGTTCGATGTAACCCACTCGTGCACCCAACTGATCTTCAGCATCTTTTACTTTCACCAGCGTTTCTGG
GTGAGCAAAAACAGGAAGGCAAAATGCCGCAAAAAAGGGAATAAGGGCGACACGGAAATGTTGAATACTC
ATACTCTTCCTTTTTCAATATTATTGAAGCATTTATCAAGGTTATTGTCTCATGAGCGGATACATATTTG
AATGTATTTAGAAAAATAAACAAATAGGGGTTCCGCGCACGAATTGGCCAGCGCTGCCATTTTTGGGGTG
AGGCCGTTCGCGGCCGAGGGGCGCAGCCCCTGGGGGGATGGGAGGCCCGCGTT
Features (pLannotate 1.2.2; 14 found; start..end, strand, type, name):
      1..632     -  rep_origin     oriV: incP origin of replication
    724..748     +  misc_feature   LB T-DNA repeat: left border repeat from nopaline C58 T-DNA
    893..916     +  promoter       CaMV 35S promoter (fragment): strong constitutive promoter from cauliflower mosaic virus
    927..951     +  promoter       CaMV 35S promoter (fragment): strong constitutive promoter from cauliflower mosaic virus
   1019..1074    +  misc_feature   TMV Ω: translational enhancer from the tobacco mosaic virus 5'-leader sequence (Gallie et al., 1988)
   1076..2725    +  CDS            luciferase: firefly luciferase; luc+; enhanced luc+ version of the luciferase gene
   2823..3530    +  terminator     OCS terminator: octopine synthase terminator
   3579..3603    +  misc_feature   RB T-DNA repeat: right border repeat from nopaline C58 T-DNA
   3715..3735    -  CDS            TetR (fragment): tetracycline resistance regulatory protein; tetR
   3762..4907    -  CDS            trfA: TRFA_ECOLX - Experimental evidence at protein level: Swiss-Prot protein existence level 1. Also involved in plasmid copy number control, promoting intermolecular coupling of protein bound iterons at oriV, which inhibits replication initiation. From Escherichia coli.
   5243..5831    -  rep_origin     ori: high-copy-number ColE1/pMB1/pBR322/pUC origin of replication
   6002..6862    -  CDS            AmpR: β-lactamase; bla; confers resistance to ampicillin, carbenicillin, and related antibiotics
   6863..6967    -  promoter       AmpR promoter: bla
   6984..7053    -  rep_origin     oriV (fragment): incP origin of replication
