[The description below was written by a language model from this plasmid's Addgene catalogue record and pLannotate feature annotations shown in this document.]
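Description:
pEPYC1CB0509 is a MoClo (Golden Gate modular cloning) Level 1 plasmid built in the pICH47732 acceptor backbone, carrying a single plant transcription unit that reports on a synthetic promoter through firefly luciferase. The backbone is a binary-type vector. It has a high-copy ColE1/pUC origin for propagation in E. coli, and an incP oriV with the trfA replication initiator gene, which together give broad-host-range replication of the kind used for maintenance in Agrobacterium. Selection in bacteria is by ampicillin resistance (β-lactamase under its own promoter). A short TetR fragment in the backbone appears to be a remnant rather than a functional gene. The cassette was assembled with BsaI, and both sites were destroyed during cloning, as is typical for Level 1 assemblies.

The payload lies between the nopaline-type left and right T-DNA border repeats, so it can be transferred into plant cells. It consists of the minimal synthetic promoter MinSyn_050, the TMV Ω 5′ leader as a translational enhancer, the luc+ firefly luciferase coding sequence and the octopine synthase terminator. The catalogue entry also lists a Flag tag fused to luciferase, but this is not separately annotated in the feature table. The two very short matches to the CaMV 35S promoter upstream of the Ω leader lie where MinSyn_050 would be expected. They probably reflect 35S-derived elements within the synthetic promoter, not a full 35S promoter, although the record does not describe the promoter's composition.

The construct comes from work on the rational design of minimal synthetic plant promoters. It is used to measure the strength of MinSyn_050 as luciferase activity, either directly or after assembly into higher-level MoClo constructs.
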