Addgene plasmid #154748: pEPYC1CB0509
Purpose: MoClo Level 1 luciferase reporter
Depositing lab: Nicola Patron. Depositing organization: Earlham Institute. Publication: Rational design of minimal synthetic promoters for plants. Cai YM, Kallam K, Tidd H, Gendarini G, Salzman A, Patron NJ. Nucleic Acids Res. 2020 Aug 28. pii: 5897334. doi: 10.1093/nar/gkaa682. PubMed 32856047.
Backbone
  Vector backbone: pICH47732
  Vector type: Synthetic Biology
Growth in bacteria
  Bacterial resistance: Ampicillin, 100 μg/mL
  Growth temperature: 37°C
  Growth strain: NEB Stable
  Copy number: High Copy
Gene/Insert
  Gene/Insert name: MinSyn_050 Firefly luciferase expression cassette [MinSyn_050::TMV::LucF::Flag::ocsT]
  Species: Synthetic
  Cloning method: Restriction Enzyme; 5′ cloning site BsaI (destroyed during cloning); 3′ cloning site BsaI (destroyed during cloning)
Terms and licenses: Academic/Nonprofit Terms; Industry Terms: Not Available to Industry
Depositor comments: Please visit https://www.biorxiv.org/content/10.1101/2020.05.14.095406v1 for bioRxiv preprint.
How to cite: pEPYC1CB0509 was a gift from Nicola Patron (Addgene plasmid # 154748 ; http://n2t.net/addgene:154748 ; RRID:Addgene_154748)
